>Addgene plasmid #198935 | pGL0_22 [pSG5 ORI] | addgene full sequence | sequence record 401284 | Addgene NGS Result
TGTGTGCACGAACCCCCCGTTCAGCCCGACCGCTGCGCCTTATCCGGTAACTATCGTCTTGAGTCCAACC
CGGTAAGACACGACTTATCGCCACTGGCAGCAGCCACTGGTAACAGGATTAGCAGAGCGAGGTATGTAGG
CGGTGCTACAGAGTTCTTGAAGTGGTGGCCTAACTACGGCTACACTAGAAGAACAGTATTTGGTATCTGC
GCTCTGCTGAAGCCAGTTACCTTCGGAAAAAGAGTTGGTAGCTCTTGATCCGGCAAACAAACCACCGCTG
GTAGCGGTGGTTTTTTTGTTTGCAAGCAGCAGATTACGCGCAGAAAAAAAGGATCTCAAGAAGATCCTTT
GATCTTTTCTACGGGGTCTGACGCTCTATTCAACAAAGCCGCCGTCCCGTCAAGTCAGCGTAAATGGGTA
GGGGGCTTCAAATCGTCCCCCCATACGATATAAGTTGTTACTAGTGCTTGGATTCTCACCAATAAAAAAC
GCCCGGCGGCAACCGAGCGTTCTGAACAAATCCAGATGGAGTTCTGAGGTCATTACTGGATCTATCAACA
GGAGTCCAAGCGAGCTCGATATCAAATTACGCCCCGCCCTGCCACTCATCGCAGTACTGTTGTAATTCAT
TAAGCATTCTGCCGACATGGAAGCCATCACAAACGGCATGATGAACCTGAATCGCCAGCGGCATCAGCAC
CTTGTCGCCTTGCGTATAATATTTGCCCATGGTGAAAACGGGGGCGAAGAAGTTGTCCATATTGGCCACG
TTTAAATCAAAACTGGTGAAACTCACCCAGGGATTGGCTGAGACGAAAAACATATTCTCAATAAACCCTT
TAGGGAAATAGGCCAGGTTTTCACCGTAACACGCCACATCTTGCGAATATATGTGTAGAAACTGCCGGAA
ATCGTCGTGGTATTCACTCCAGAGCGATGAAAACGTTTCAGTTTGCTCATGGAAAACGGTGTAACAAGGG
TGAACACTATCCCATATCACCAGCTCACCGTCTTTCATTGCCATACGAAATTCCGGATGAGCATTCATCA
GGCGGGCAAGAATGTGAATAAAGGCCGGATAAAACTTGTGCTTATTTTTCTTTACGGTCTTTAAAAAGGC
CGTAATATCCAGCTGAACGGTCTGGTTATAGGTACATTGAGCAACTGACTGAAATGCCTCAAAATGTTCT
TTACGATGCCATTGGGATATATCAACGGTGGTATATCCAGTGATTTTTTTCTCCATTTTAGCTTCCTTAG
CTCCTGAAAATCTCGATAACTCAAAAAATACGCCCGGTAGTGATCTTATTTCATTATGGTGAAAGTTGGA
ACCTCTTACGTGCCGATCAACGTCTCATTGATACCTGAAACAAAACCCATCGTACGGCCAAGGAAGTCTC
CAATAACTGTGATCCACCACAAGCGCCAGGGTTTTCCCAGTCACGACGTTGTAAAACGACGGCCAGTCAT
GCATAATCCGCACGCATCTGGAATAAGGAAGTGCCATTCCGCCTGACCTTAGCGTGCGAACAGCACGCTA
TTGTTGTATCATTACTCGCATCCATTCTCAGGCTGTCTCGTCTCGTCTCCGAGGTCTCCGGAGGATCAAC
AGGACCCAGAAATGGCACGAGCCCGGGATTGGCCTCCCGGGCTCGCCGCCCCCGAACCGGCGCAGCATGC
CGAGTGAGGACGTTTGCTCTGTGACGAGCGTACGAGAGAACAGCGCGTCGACACCACCGCGCCCCGCCGG
ACCGAAGTGCCACTGCGGCACCCCGATCGTCCACATCCCCGGGAAGCGCCCCAAAATCTACTGCTCGGAC
GCCTGCCGAAAGCGCGCAAAGCGTCTCATTGCGGACCAGTCACGCAGCGTAGCAAGCACGACTACAGCGG
GTAATCCGGACGCGGGCTTTAGTAGTAAGGGAAAATCTCCGTCCACTGCAGGTCAGAGCGCTGTAACTGG
AACGGGTTCTACCCCAAACGAGGGTGCCGCGACAGCCGGGCGGGAGGACCCGCGCGACGAGCGGTTCGCC
CGGCGGGACCGGCACCAGACGGTGTCGCTGAACGAGGCGTTCAAGGGCTGCGGGACCCGGCTCACTGCCG
GGACGGCCGAGCTGATGTGGAAGCCGGGCGAGGCGACGTGGGGCAACACGTGCCGCTGCAACAACGTCCA
CACCTGCCCGTGGTGCATGAGCCGCATCCTGGCCGTACGGGGCTCGAACGTGCAGCTCGCCGCCGACGGC
CTCGCGGACGCCGGGTACGGGCTGCACCTTGGCACGAACACGTTGCGCCACTTCGAGCGCATGGCGTTCG
GCACCGTCCGCAAGGGAATGCGGCACGGCCTGGTCGCGGTCTTGCACGACGGCTGGAAGGGCGCGTACGG
CTCGTCCGGCCGCCGCTGGCGCACGATGCGCGACGACTTCGGGATCATCGGCTACGAGCGGGCCTTCGAG
GACACCTTCGGCTGGGGCTCCGGCTGGCACCTGCACTGGCACACGCTCTGGGTCACCCGCGAGGTGCTCG
GCCCGGACGCCCAGGCCGCGTTCCGCGACGCACTCGCCGGAGCCTGGGCCGCCGGGGTCGAATCCGCGGG
CGGCTACACCGTCAGCGAGACGTGCGACCGGCCCGGTTGCTCCTGTGAGGGCAAGGGCCACGGCACCGAC
GTGCGCCCACTCAACGGCGCGGACGCCGCTGACGGCGATGCGGGCAAGCAGGCCCGCTACCTCTACAAGG
ACGGCGACAAGACCAAGGGCGGCGTCGCCAAGATCGGCCTGGAGCTGGCCGGACAGAACTTCAAGGCCGG
TCGCGGCGACGACCGCATGGGACCGCTCGACCTGGGCGACGCGGCGGCCGCCGAGCTGCAGCGGCTTCGT
CGGCCCGGCCCGTTCGTCGAGAAGTACCGCGAGCGCGAGTTCGGCGTCTTCCAGGTCCGCAAGCACTACC
GGTCGCAGAACCTGAACCGGCTGATCAAGGAACTCGGCATCCAGCAGGACGTCCGCACCGAGGAGGAGAT
CACCGACGACACCGAGGGCCTGGTCGCCATCGCGGTCATCCCGGCCTACATCTGGTACCGATACATCGCC
CGCGTCGCCGGACGTCGCCTCGACCTCATCAAGGTCGCCGAGACGTACGGCCTACCGGGCGTCCGGCGGC
TCGTCGAGTCCTGGGGCCTGGTGTGGGGCAAGGACGTCCTGGACCCGCCCGCCCCGGAAGCGCCGGCCGC
GCCGGGCGACCTTGACGCTGACCAGATGAGGTTCGAGGTCATGTCCGAGGAGGAAGCTGCTTTCCGCGAG
GCGCGCCGGAAGGCCAACGAGGCCCGCACGGAGGAGCTGGCCGCTTCGCTCGACCGAGTGCGTCAGCCGA
AGAAGGAGGCGATCCGCCCGACGATCAGCCTTCGGAAGCGCCTGAAGCCGAAGCCGGTCACCGTCGACGT
CAAGACTCCCCCGCCCGGCGCCGCGTCGCCCGTGTGCCGCCGCTGCAAGGGCAAGCTCGCCCCGGTACTC
CAGCCCTGGGGCCAGCACCCCGGAGACTGCCTCCGCGTCGACACAGCGGTCGCGTAGGGCCGCTGAGGGA
CCGCCATCAGACCGCCACCCCGGACATCCGGGTGGCGGTCTGATGGCGGTCCCGGCGCGAAAGCCGAGGG
TCTGCCTGCCGTGAGGTGGCCGGCGGACCTGGGTTACTGCTGGAATCCCGCGCCCAGTCCGAGCGTCCGC
CGGCGCTTTTCACCTGGCTCCGGGTGCTCGTCGATGAGCACCAGGCCGTCGACGACGACGCGTCCGCCTG
CCTGCTTTTGGCCGGCGGGCCGGGCCGCGGTTGTCCGCCGGGTCGGACCGGTCCCTTGGTCGACCGATGC
CTCGGCCACGACGATGCTGGGCCCGAAGCGGTACGCGACCCGTGCCGGGCCGCAGCGGATCGCGGCAGCA
GGAGCTCCCCGCCCGCCACGGCTGGCTGGATGGTCGCCTCACGCGCCCGCAGGGGTGACGGCGTGGGTGC
GGCGGTCAGCCCCGTGATCGGGCGTCAGACGGCCGCTGAGGGACCGCGACCACCCCTCCCTTCCCGCCTG
CCGTCTTTCACCGCCCGGCCGGTCCGCAGACGCCGTACGGCCAGGCCACGGAGGATTACGGGCAGATGGC
GCCCACCCGGCACCCGGGCTGGGGCACCCTGGACAGCACGAAGGTCCGCCCCACTCACCGGGGCGGGCCT
TCGCGTTGAGCTAGAGTTCGCTCGAGACCACCCCAGGATACATAGATTACCACAACTCCGAGCCCTTCCA
CCTAGCGTGCTAACCACGCACGCTATTGTTGTATAGGCTAGGTGGAGGCTCAGTGATGATAAGTCTGCGA
TGGTGGATGCATGTGTCATGGTCATAGCTGTTTCCTGTGTGAAATTGTTATCCGCTCAGAGGGCACAATC
CTATTCCGCGCTATCCGACAATCTCCAAGACATTAGGTGGAGTTCAGTTCGGCGTATGGCATATGTCGCT
GGAAAGAACATGTGAGCAAAAGGCCAGCAAAAGGCCAGGAACCGTAAAAAGGCCGCGTTGCTGGCGTTTT
TCCATAGGCTCCGCCCCCCTGACGAGCATCACAAAAATCGACGCTCAAGTCAGAGGTGGCGAAACCCGAC
AGGACTATAAAGATACCAGGCGTTTCCCCCTGGAAGCTCCCTCGTGCGCTCTCCTGTTCCGACCCTGCCG
CTTACCGGATACCTGTCCGCCTTTCTCCCTTCGGGAAGCGTGGCGCTTTCTCATAGCTCACGCTGTAGGT
ATCTCAGTTCGGTGTAGGTCGTTCGCTCCAAGCTGGGC
Features (pLannotate 1.2.2; 6 found; start..end, strand, type, name):
    472..566     -  terminator     lambda t0 terminator: transcription terminator from phage lambda
    590..1246    -  CDS            cat: CAT_ECOLX - Experimental evidence at protein level: Swiss-Prot protein existence level 1. This enzyme is an effector of chloramphenicol resistance in bacteria. From Escherichia coli. This protein is used as a marker in many commonly used cloning vectors, such as pACYC184.
   1247..1349    -  promoter       cat promoter: promoter of the E. coli cat gene encoding chloramphenicol acetyltransferase
   1424..1467    -  CDS            lacZα (fragment): LacZα fragment of β-galactosidase; lacZ fragment
   2115..3557    +  CDS            pSG5 Rep: replication initiator protein from the Streptomyces ghanaensis plasmid pSG5; rep
   4549..339     -  rep_origin     ori (across the origin): high-copy-number ColE1/pMB1/pBR322/pUC origin of replication
