[The description below was written by a language model from this plasmid's Addgene catalogue record and pLannotate feature annotations shown in this document.]
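Description:
pGL0_22 [pSG5 ORI] is a Level 0 part plasmid from a synthetic-biology toolkit, built on the pGLDV_17 backbone and used to store a single modular component: the replication region of pSG5, a plasmid native to Streptomyces ghanaensis. The construct is about 4.8 kb and is maintained in E. coli as a high-copy plasmid through a ColE1/pMB1/pUC-type origin of replication. Selection relies on chloramphenicol resistance, provided by a cat (chloramphenicol acetyltransferase) gene driven by its native cat promoter and followed by the phage lambda t0 transcription terminator.

The payload is annotated chiefly by the pSG5 Rep coding sequence, which encodes the replication initiator protein of pSG5. The insert evidently extends beyond this open reading frame on both sides, and the flanking unannotated sequence presumably carries the associated origin elements, although the feature table does not define them. A short lacZα fragment lies next to the insert, probably a remnant of a lacZα cassette in the destination vector, but the record lists the cloning method as unknown and does not describe the assembly sites or overhangs that define the part.

As a Level 0 part, the plasmid is a source of the pSG5 origin for hierarchical assembly into higher-level vectors rather than a finished shuttle vector. It belongs to a collection developed for high-throughput identification of origins of replication that function in non-model bacteria, where candidate origins such as pSG5 are combined with other parts and tested for their ability to support plasmid maintenance in target hosts. A portion of the plasmid was derived from an earlier construct made by another laboratory.
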