Addgene plasmid #198935: pGL0_22 [pSG5 ORI]
Purpose: Level 0 part
Depositing lab: Charlie Gilbert & Nili Ostrov & Cultivarium Tools. Depositing organization: Cultivarium, Convergent Research. Publication: A scalable framework for high-throughput identification of functional origins of replication in non-model bacteria. Gilbert C, Brumwell SL, Crits-Christoph A, Kang SC, Martin-Moldes Z, Alsharif W, Esmurria A, Nguyen M-A, Lee HH, Ostrov N. bioRxiv 2023.05.19.541510 10.1101/2023.05.19.541510.
Backbone
  Vector backbone: pGLDV_17
  Vector type: Synthetic Biology
Growth in bacteria
  Bacterial resistance: Chloramphenicol, 25 μg/mL
  Growth temperature: 37°C
  Growth strain: E. coli Zymo 10B
  Copy number: High Copy
Gene/Insert
  Gene/Insert name: pSG5 ORI
  Species: Streptomyces ghanaensis
  Cloning method: Unknown
Resource information
  A portion of this plasmid was derived from a plasmid made by: Günther Muth (Muth 2018 https://doi.org/10.1007/s00253-018-9334-5)
Terms and licenses: Academic/Nonprofit Terms; Industry Terms: Not Available to Industry
How to cite: pGL0_22 [pSG5 ORI] was a gift from Charlie Gilbert & Nili Ostrov & Cultivarium Tools (Addgene plasmid # 198935 ; http://n2t.net/addgene:198935 ; RRID:Addgene_198935)
